>Addgene plasmid #56568 | mCitrine-Rab11a-7 | depositor partial sequence | sequence record 87457 | insert sequence
GACGTCAGATCCGCTAGCGCTACCGGTCGCCACCATGGTGAGCAAGGGCGAGGAGCTGTTCACCGGGGTG
GTGCCCATCCTGGTCGAGCTGGACGGCGACGTAAACGGCCACAAGTTCAGCGTGTCCGGCGAGGGCGAGG
GCGATGCCACCTACGGCAAGCTGACCCTGAAGTTCATCTGCACCACCGGCAAGCTGCCCGTGCCCTGGCC
CACCCTCGTGACCACCTTCGGCTACGGCCTGATGTGCTTCGCCCGCTACCCCGACCACATGAAGCAGCAC
GACTTCTTCAAGTCCGCCATGCCCGAAGGCTACGTCCAGGAGCGCACCATCTTCTTCAAGGACGACGGCA
ACTACAAGACCCGCGCCGAGGTGAAGTTCGAGGGCGACACCCTGGTGAACCGCATCGAGCTGAAGGGCAT
CGACTTCAAGGAGGACGGCAACATCCTGGGGCACAAGCTGGAGTACAACTACAACAGCCACAACGTCTAT
ATCATGGCCGACAAGCAGAAGAACGGCATCAAGGTGAACTTCAAGATCCGCCACAACATCGAGGACGGCA
GCGTGCAGCTCGCCGACCACTACCAGCAGAACACCCCCATCGGCGACGGCCCCGTGCTGCTGCCCGACAA
CCACTACCTGAGCTACCAGTCCAAGCTGAGCAAAGACCCCAACGAGAAGCGCGATCACATGGTCCTGCTG
GAGTTCGTGACCGCCGCCGGGATCACTCTCGGCATGGACGAGCTGTACAAGTCCGGACTCAGATCTCGAG
CCATGGGCACCCGCGACGACGAGTACGACTACCTCTTTAAAGTTGTCCTTATTGGAGATTCTGGTGTTGG
AAAGAGTAATCTCCTGTCTCGATTTACTCGAAATGAGTTTAATCTGGAAAGCAAGAGCACCATTGGAGTA
GAGTTTGCAACAAGAAGCATCCAGGTTGATGGAAAAACAATAAAGGCACAGATATGGGACACAGCAGGGC
AAGAGCGATATCGAGCTATAACATCAGCATATTATCGTGGAGCTGTAGGTGCCTTATTGGTTTATGACAT
TGCTAAACATCTCACATATGAAAATGTAGAGCGATGGCTGAAAGAACTGAGAGATCATGCTGATAGTAAC
ATTGTTATCATGCTTGTGGGCAATAAGAGTGATCTACGTCATCTCAGGGCAGTTCCTACAGATGAAGCAA
GAGCTTTTGCAGAAAAGAATGGTTTGTCATTCATTGAAACTTCGGCCCTAGACTCTACAAATGTAGAAGC
TGCTTTTCAGACAATTTTAACAGAGATTTACCGCATTGTTTCTCAGAAGCAAATGTCAGACAGACGCGAA
AATGACATGTCTCCAAGCAACAATGTGGTTCCTATTCATGTTCCACCAACCACTGAAAACAAGCCAAAGG
TGCAGTGCTGTCAGAACATCTAAGGATCCACCGGATCTAGATAACTGATCATAATCAGCCATACCACATT
G
