>Addgene plasmid #56568 | mCitrine-Rab11a-7 | addgene partial sequence | sequence record 116807 | N-ter GFP 5'-GGATCACTCTCGGCATGG-3'
ACCCGCGACGACGAGTACGACTACCTCTTTAAAGTTGTCCTTATTGGAGATTCTGGTGTTGGAAAGAGTA
ATCTCCTGTCTCGATTTACTCGAAATGAGTTTAATCTGGAAAGCAAGAGCACCATTGGAGTAGAGTTTGC
AACAAGAAGCATCCAGGTTGATGGAAAAACAATAAAGGCACAGATATGGGACACAGCAGGGCAAGAGCGA
TATCGAGCTATAACATCAGCATATTATCGTGGAGCTGTAGGTGCCTTATTGGTTTATGACATTGCTAAAC
ATCTCACATATGAAAATGTAGAGCGATGGCTGAAAGAACTGAGAGATCATGCTGATAGTAACATTGTTAT
CATGCTTGTGGGCAATAAGAGTGATCTACGTCATCTCAGGGCAGTTCCTACAGATGAAGCAAGAGCTTTT
GCAGAAAAGAATGGTTTGTCATTCATTGAAACTTCGGCCCTAGACTCTACAAATGTAGAAGCTGCTTTTC
AGACAATTTTAACAGAGATTTACCGCATTGTTTCTCAGAAGCAAATGTCAGACAGACGCGAAAATGACAT
GTCTCCAAGCAACAATGTGGTTCCTATTCATGTTCCACCAACCACTGAAAACAAGCCAAAGGTGCAGTGC
TGTCAGAACATCTAAGGATCCACCGGATCTAGATAACTGATCATAATCAGCCATACCACATTTGTAGAGG
TTTTACTTGCTTTAAAAAACCTCCCACACCTCCCCCTGAACCTGAAACATAAAATGAATGCAATTGTTGT
TGTTAA
