[The description below was written by a language model from this plasmid's Addgene catalogue record.]
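Description:
mCitrine-Rab11a-7 is a mammalian expression plasmid that produces human Rab11a (RAB11A, also known as YL8) fused to the yellow fluorescent protein mCitrine. The backbone is an mCitrine vector of about 4.75 kb without the insert. It is maintained at high copy number in E. coli under kanamycin selection, and it carries a neomycin resistance marker so that transfected mammalian cells can be selected with G418. The record does not list the origin of replication or other backbone features, and no feature table is provided. The 3′ sequencing primer named for an SV40 polyadenylation signal suggests that such a signal lies downstream of the coding region.

Expression of the fusion is driven by the CMV promoter, a strong constitutive promoter widely used in mammalian cells. The construct name suggests that mCitrine sits at the N-terminus of Rab11a, and the "7" may refer to a linker length, but the record states neither the tag position nor the linker, and the cloning method is listed as unknown. An N-terminal tag would fit the general practice for Rab proteins, whose C-terminal prenylation motif is needed for membrane attachment.

The stated purpose is localization of a Ras-family GTPase. Rab11a is generally known as a small GTPase associated with recycling endosomes, so the fusion is suited to use as a fluorescent marker for that protein and its associated compartments in live or fixed cells. The recorded spectral values for mCitrine are excitation at 516 nm and emission at 529 nm, which suits standard yellow fluorescent protein imaging settings.
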