Addgene plasmid #56568: mCitrine-Rab11a-7
Purpose: Localization: Ras GTPase, Excitation: 516, Emission: 529
Depositing lab: Michael Davidson. Depositing organization: Florida State University, Tallahassee.
Backbone
  Vector backbone: mCitrine
  Backbone size w/o insert (bp): 4750
  Vector type: Mammalian Expression
  Selectable markers: Neomycin (select with G418)
Growth in bacteria
  Bacterial resistance: Kanamycin, 50 μg/mL
  Growth temperature: 37°C
  Growth strain: DH5alpha
  Copy number: High Copy
Gene/Insert
  Gene/Insert name: Rab11a (alt name: NM_004663.3)
  Species: H. sapiens (human)
  Entrez Gene: RAB11A (a.k.a. YL8)
  Promoter: CMV
  Tag / fusion protein: mCitrine
  Cloning method: Unknown
  Sequencing primers: 5′ CMV-F; 3′ SV40pA-R
Terms and licenses: Academic/Nonprofit Terms; Industry Terms
Depositor comments: . Excitation = 516; Emission = 529
How to cite: mCitrine-Rab11a-7 was a gift from Michael Davidson (Addgene plasmid # 56568 ; http://n2t.net/addgene:56568 ; RRID:Addgene_56568)
